Addgene plasmid #185157: pST_CAHS2_HYPDU (pBS0287)
Purpose: For the mammalian expression of the tardigrade protein CAHS2_HYPDU. This is one of the top performing targets in our apoptosis assay (it protected from apoptosis).
Depositing lab: Pamela Silver. Depositing organization: Harvard Medical School. Publication: Natural and Designed Proteins Inspired by Extremotolerant Organisms Can Form Condensates and Attenuate Apoptosis in Human Cells. Veling MT, Nguyen DT, Thadani NN, Oster ME, Rollins NJ, Brock KP, Bethel NP, Lim S, Baker D, Way JC, Marks DS, Chang RL, Silver PA. ACS Synth Biol. 2022 Mar 18;11(3):1292-1302. doi: 10.1021/acssynbio.1c00572. Epub 2022 Feb 18. PubMed 35176859.
Backbone
  Vector backbone: YK 02
  Vector type: Mammalian Expression
Growth in bacteria
  Bacterial resistance: Ampicillin, 100 μg/mL
  Growth temperature: 37°C
  Growth strain: DH5alpha
  Copy number: High Copy
Gene/Insert
  Gene/Insert name: CAHS2_HYPDU
  Species: H. dujardini
  Insert size (bp): 750
  Cloning method: Gibson Cloning
Terms and licenses: Academic/Nonprofit Terms; Industry Terms: Not Available to Industry
Depositor comments: This is one of the top performing targets in our apoptosis assay (it protected from apoptosis). See supplemental table 2 in our paper to see its performance in our assay. The negative control for this assay is pSecTag2 B which can be obtained from Thermo here https://www.thermofisher.com/order/catalog/product/V90020
How to cite: pST_CAHS2_HYPDU (pBS0287) was a gift from Pamela Silver (Addgene plasmid # 185157 ; http://n2t.net/addgene:185157 ; RRID:Addgene_185157)
