[The description below was written by a language model from this plasmid's Addgene catalogue record and pLannotate feature annotations shown in this document.]
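Description:
pST_CAHS2_HYPDU (pBS0287) is a 5,660-nt mammalian expression plasmid built on a backbone recorded as YK 02. It carries the cytoplasmic abundant heat-soluble protein CAHS2 (also called CAHS-b or CAHS 86272) from the tardigrade Hypsibius dujardini. The insert, listed at about 750 bp and introduced by Gibson cloning, lies downstream of the human cytomegalovirus immediate early enhancer and promoter, which drive strong constitutive transcription in mammalian cells. A T7 promoter sits between the CMV promoter and the coding sequence and could support in vitro transcription or serve as a sequencing priming site. The annotated CAHS2 reading frame is followed closely by a partial match to the FLAG epitope, suggesting a C-terminal tag for detection, and transcripts are terminated by the bovine growth hormone polyadenylation signal. The short "truncated HIV-1 5' LTR" hit at the CMV promoter boundary is only a fragment, and nothing else in the record suggests a lentiviral vector.

In bacteria the plasmid replicates from a high-copy ColE1/pUC-type origin and is selected with ampicillin through the β-lactamase gene and its own promoter. An f1 origin is also present, allowing single-stranded DNA production. A second cassette places the Sh ble gene under both the SV40 early promoter and the bacterial EM7 promoter, followed by an SV40 polyadenylation signal. This confers Zeocin/bleomycin resistance and would permit selection of stably transfected mammalian cells. Residual lac promoter, operator and lacI fragments are backbone remnants.

The depositors used the construct to express CAHS2 in human cells in a study of extremotolerance-associated proteins that form condensates. They report it as one of the top performers in their apoptosis assay, where it protected cells from apoptosis, with the pSecTag2 B vector as the negative control.
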