Features (pLannotate 1.2.2; 22 found; start..end, strand, type, name):
     26..78      -  misc_feature   bom (fragment): basis of mobility region from pBR322
    233..612     +  enhancer       CMV enhancer: human cytomegalovirus immediate early enhancer
    613..816     +  promoter       CMV promoter: human cytomegalovirus (CMV) immediate early promoter
    812..845     +  LTR            5' LTR (truncated) (fragment): truncated 5' long terminal repeat (LTR) from HIV-1
    861..879     +  promoter       T7 promoter: promoter for bacteriophage T7 RNA polymerase
    903..1613    +  CDS            CAHS 86272: CAHS2_HYPDU - Also known as CAHS-b From Hypsibius dujardini (Water bear) (Macrobiotus dujardini).
   1629..1649    +  CDS            FLAG (fragment): FLAG® epitope tag, followed by an enterokinase cleavage site
   1672..1896    +  polyA_signal   bGH poly(A) signal: bovine growth hormone polyadenylation signal
   1900..1921    +  promoter       SV40 promoter (fragment): SV40 enhancer and early promoter
   1942..2370    +  rep_origin     f1 ori (sequence partly withheld): f1 bacteriophage origin of replication; arrow indicates direction of (+) strand synthesis
   2384..2713    +  promoter       SV40 promoter: SV40 enhancer and early promoter
   2761..2808    +  promoter       EM7 promoter: synthetic bacterial promoter&nbsp
   2827..3201    +  CDS            BleoR: antibiotic-binding protein; Sh ble from Streptoalloteichus hindustanus; confers resistance to bleomycin, phleomycin, and Zeocin™
   3211..3336    +  CDS            ble (fragment): BLE_KLEPN - Experimental evidence at protein level: Swiss-Prot protein existence level 1. Binding protein with a strong affinity to the bleomycin family of antibiotics. Binds to CL990; an antimitotic-antibiotic compound. From Klebsiella pneumoniae.
   3331..3452    +  polyA_signal   SV40 poly(A) signal: SV40 polyadenylation signal
   3525..3541    -  protein_bind   lac operator: The lac repressor binds to the lac operator to inhibit transcription in E. coli. This inhibition can be relieved by adding lactose or isopropyl-β-D-thiogalactopyranoside (IPTG). lac repressor encoded by lacI
   3549..3579    -  promoter       lac promoter: promoter for the E. coli lac operon
   3594..3615    -  protein_bind   CAP binding site: CAP binding activates transcription in the presence of cAMP. E. coli catabolite activator protein
   3628..3720    -  CDS            lacI (fragment): lac repressor; lacI; The lac repressor binds to the lac operator to inhibit transcription in E. coli. This inhibition can be relieved by adding lactose or isopropyl-β-D-thiogalactopyranoside (IPTG).
   3903..4491    -  rep_origin     ori: high-copy-number ColE1/pMB1/pBR322/pUC origin of replication
   4662..5522    -  CDS            AmpR: β-lactamase; bla; confers resistance to ampicillin, carbenicillin, and related antibiotics
   5523..5627    -  promoter       AmpR promoter: bla
>Addgene plasmid #185157 | pST_CAHS2_HYPDU (pBS0287) | addgene full sequence | sequence record 366651 | Addgene NGS Result
CGGATCGGGAGATCTCCCGATCCCCTATGGTGCACTCTCAGTACAATCTGCTCTGATGCCGCATAGTTAA
GCCAGTATCTGCTCCCTGCTTGTGTGTTGGAGGTCGCTGAGTAGTGCGCGAGCAAAATTTAAGCTACAAC
AAGGCAAGGCTTGACCGACAATTGCATGAAGAATCTGCTTAGGGTTAGGCGTTTTGCGCTGCTTCGCGAT
GTACGGGCCAGATATACGCGTTGACATTGATTATTGACTAGTTATTAATAGTAATCAATTACGGGGTCAT
TAGTTCATAGCCCATATATGGAGTTCCGCGTTACATAACTTACGGTAAATGGCCCGCCTGGCTGACCGCC
CAACGACCCCCGCCCATTGACGTCAATAATGACGTATGTTCCCATAGTAACGCCAATAGGGACTTTCCAT
TGACGTCAATGGGTGGAGTATTTACGGTAAACTGCCCACTTGGCAGTACATCAAGTGTATCATATGCCAA
GTACGCCCCCTATTGACGTCAATGACGGTAAATGGCCCGCCTGGCATTATGCCCAGTACATGACCTTATG
GGACTTTCCTACTTGGCAGTACATCTACGTATTAGTCATCGCTATTACCATGGTGATGCGGTTTTGGCAG
TACATCAATGGGCGTGGATAGCGGTTTGACTCACGGGGATTTCCAAGTCTCCACCCCATTGACGTCAATG
GGAGTTTGTTTTGGCACCAAAATCAACGGGACTTTCCAAAATGTCGTAACAACTCCGCCCCATTGACGCA
AATGGGCGGTAGGCGTGTACGGTGGGAGGTCTATATAAGCAGAGCTCTCTGGCTAACTAGAGAACCCACT
GCTTACTGGCTTATCGAAATTAATACGACTCACTATAGGGAGACCCAAGCTGGCTAGCCACCATGTCTCA
GCAGTATGAGAAAAAGGTGGAGAGAACAGAGGTGGTGTATGGAGGAGACCGCAGAGTGGAGGGATCTGCT
TCTGCCTCTGCTGAGAAGACCACAAATTACACCCACACTGAAATCAGAGCCCCTATGGTGAACCCTCTGC
CCCCTATCATCTCTACCGGAGCCGCCGGCCTGGCCCAGGAGATCGTGGGAGAAGGATTCACAGCTTCTGC
CACAAGAATCAGCGGAGCCGCCGCCACCACTCAGGTGCTGGAGAGTCAGGCTAGCAGAGAGCAGGCTTTT
AAGGACCAGGAGAAGTACTCTAGGGAGCAGGCCGCCATCGCCAGGGCCCACGACAAGGACCTGGAGAAGA
AGACCGAGGAGTACCGGAAGACCGCCGAGGCCGAGGCCGAGAAGATCAGAAAGGAGCTGGAGAAGCAGCA
CGCCAGAGACGTGGAGTTCAGAAAGGACCTGGTGGAGTCTGCCATCGACAGGCAGAAGCGGGAGGTGGAC
CTGGAGGCCAAGTACGCCAAGAAGGAGCTGGAGCACGAGCGGGAGCTTGCCATGAACGCCCTGGAGCAGT
CTAAGATGGCCACCAACGTGCAGGTGCAGATGGACACCGCCGCCGGGACCACCGTGAGCGGCGGCACCAC
CGTGAGCGAGCACACCGAGGTGCACGACGGCAAGGAGAAGAAGAGCCTGGGCGAGAAGATCAAGAGCCTG
TTCTGAGGATCTGGGGACTACAAGGACGACGACGACAAGTGAACCCGCTGATCAGCCTCGACTGTGCCTT
CTAGTTGCCAGCCATCTGTTGTTTGCCCCTCCCCCGTGCCTTCCTTGACCCTGGAAGGTGCCACTCCCAC
TGTCCTTTCCTAATAAAATGAGGAAATTGCATCGCATTGTCTGAGTAGGTGTCATTCTATTCTGGGGGGT
GGGGTGGGGCAGGACAGCAAGGGGGAGGATTGGGAAGACAATAGCAGGCATGCTGGGGATGCGGTGGGCT
CTATGGCTTCTGAGGCGGAAAGAACCAGCTGGGGCTCTAGGGGGTATCCCC
[124 nt withheld, positions 1942-2065]
C
[91 nt withheld, positions 2067-2157]
A
[49 nt withheld, positions 2159-2207]
CCTTTGACGTTGGAGTCCACGTTCTTT
[37 nt withheld, positions 2235-2271]
ACCCTATCTCGGTCTATTCTTTTGATTTATAAGGGATTTTGCCGATTTCGGCCTATTGGTTAAAAAATGA
GCTGATTTAACAAAAATTTAACGCGAATTAATTCTGTGGAATGTGTGTCAGTTAGGGTGTGGAAAGTCCC
CAGGCTCCCCAGCAGGCAGAAGTATGCAAAGCATGCATCTCAATTAGTCAGCAACCAGGTGTGGAAAGTC
CCCAGGCTCCCCAGCAGGCAGAAGTATGCAAAGCATGCATCTCAATTAGTCAGCAACCATAGTCCCGCCC
CTAACTCCGCCCATCCCGCCCCTAACTCCGCCCAGTTCCGCCCATTCTCCGCCCCATGGCTGACTAATTT
TTTTTATTTATGCAGAGGCCGAGGCCGCCTCTGCCTCTGAGCTATTCCAGAAGTAGTGAGGAGGCTTTTT
TGGAGGCCTAGGCTTTTGCAAAAAGCTCCCGGGAGCTTGTATATCCATTTTCGGATCTGATCAGCACGTG
TTGACAATTAATCATCGGCATAGTATATCGGCATAGTATAATACGACAAGGTGAGGAACTAAACCATGGC
CAAGTTGACCAGTGCCGTTCCGGTGCTCACCGCGCGCGACGTCGCCGGAGCGGTCGAGTTCTGGACCGAC
CGGCTCGGGTTCTCCCGGGACTTCGTGGAGGACGACTTCGCCGGTGTGGTCCGGGACGACGTGACCCTGT
TCATCAGCGCGGTCCAGGACCAGGTGGTGCCGGACAACACCCTGGCCTGGGTGTGGGTGCGCGGCCTGGA
CGAGCTGTACGCCGAGTGGTCGGAGGTCGTGTCCACGAACTTCCGGGACGCCTCCGGGCCGGCCATGACC
GAGATCGGCGAGCAGCCGTGGGGGCGGGAGTTCGCCCTGCGCGACCCGGCCGGCAACTGCGTGCACTTCG
TGGCCGAGGAGCAGGACTGACACGTGCTACGAGATTTCGATTCCACCGCCGCCTTCTATGAAAGGTTGGG
CTTCGGAATCGTTTTCCGGGACGCCGGCTGGATGATCCTCCAGCGCGGGGATCTCATGCTGGAGTTCTTC
GCCCACCCCAACTTGTTTATTGCAGCTTATAATGGTTACAAATAAAGCAATAGCATCACAAATTTCACAA
ATAAAGCATTTTTTTCACTGCATTCTAGTTGTGGTTTGTCCAAACTCATCAATGTATCTTATCATGTCTG
TATACCGTCGACCTCTAGCTAGAGCTTGGCGTAATCATGGTCATAGCTGTTTCCTGTGTGAAATTGTTAT
CCGCTCACAATTCCACACAACATACGAGCCGGAAGCATAAAGTGTAAAGCCTGGGGTGCCTAATGAGTGA
GCTAACTTACATTAATTGCGTTGCGCTCACTGCCCGCTTTCCAGTCGGGAAACCTGTCGTGCCAGCTGCA
TTAATGAATCGGCCAACGCGCGGGGAGAGGCGGTTTGCGTATTGGGCGCTCTTCCGCTTCCTCGCTCACT
GACTCGCTGCGCTCGGTCGTTCGGCTGCGGCGAGCGGTATCAGCTCACTCAAAGGCGGTAATACGGTTAT
CCACAGAATCAGGGGATAACGCAGGAAAGAACATGTGAGCAAAAGGCCAGCAAAAGGCCAGGAACCGTAA
AAAGGCCGCGTTGCTGGCGTTTTTCCATAGGCTCCGCCCCCCTGACGAGCATCACAAAAATCGACGCTCA
AGTCAGAGGTGGCGAAACCCGACAGGACTATAAAGATACCAGGCGTTTCCCCCTGGAAGCTCCCTCGTGC
GCTCTCCTGTTCCGACCCTGCCGCTTACCGGATACCTGTCCGCCTTTCTCCCTTCGGGAAGCGTGGCGCT
TTCTCATAGCTCACGCTGTAGGTATCTCAGTTCGGTGTAGGTCGTTCGCTCCAAGCTGGGCTGTGTGCAC
GAACCCCCCGTTCAGCCCGACCGCTGCGCCTTATCCGGTAACTATCGTCTTGAGTCCAACCCGGTAAGAC
ACGACTTATCGCCACTGGCAGCAGCCACTGGTAACAGGATTAGCAGAGCGAGGTATGTAGGCGGTGCTAC
AGAGTTCTTGAAGTGGTGGCCTAACTACGGCTACACTAGAAGAACAGTATTTGGTATCTGCGCTCTGCTG
AAGCCAGTTACCTTCGGAAAAAGAGTTGGTAGCTCTTGATCCGGCAAACAAACCACCGCTGGTAGCGGTG
GTTTTTTTGTTTGCAAGCAGCAGATTACGCGCAGAAAAAAAGGATCTCAAGAAGATCCTTTGATCTTTTC
TACGGGGTCTGACGCTCAGTGGAACGAAAACTCACGTTAAGGGATTTTGGTCATGAGATTATCAAAAAGG
ATCTTCACCTAGATCCTTTTAAATTAAAAATGAAGTTTTAAATCAATCTAAAGTATATATGAGTAAACTT
GGTCTGACAGTTACCAATGCTTAATCAGTGAGGCACCTATCTCAGCGATCTGTCTATTTCGTTCATCCAT
AGTTGCCTGACTCCCCGTCGTGTAGATAACTACGATACGGGAGGGCTTACCATCTGGCCCCAGTGCTGCA
ATGATACCGCGAGACCCACGCTCACCGGCTCCAGATTTATCAGCAATAAACCAGCCAGCCGGAAGGGCCG
AGCGCAGAAGTGGTCCTGCAACTTTATCCGCCTCCATCCAGTCTATTAATTGTTGCCGGGAAGCTAGAGT
AAGTAGTTCGCCAGTTAATAGTTTGCGCAACGTTGTTGCCATTGCTACAGGCATCGTGGTGTCACGCTCG
TCGTTTGGTATGGCTTCATTCAGCTCCGGTTCCCAACGATCAAGGCGAGTTACATGATCCCCCATGTTGT
GCAAAAAAGCGGTTAGCTCCTTCGGTCCTCCGATCGTTGTCAGAAGTAAGTTGGCCGCAGTGTTATCACT
CATGGTTATGGCAGCACTGCATAATTCTCTTACTGTCATGCCATCCGTAAGATGCTTTTCTGTGACTGGT
GAGTACTCAACCAAGTCATTCTGAGAATAGTGTATGCGGCGACCGAGTTGCTCTTGCCCGGCGTCAATAC
GGGATAATACCGCGCCACATAGCAGAACTTTAAAAGTGCTCATCATTGGAAAACGTTCTTCGGGGCGAAA
ACTCTCAAGGATCTTACCGCTGTTGAGATCCAGTTCGATGTAACCCACTCGTGCACCCAACTGATCTTCA
GCATCTTTTACTTTCACCAGCGTTTCTGGGTGAGCAAAAACAGGAAGGCAAAATGCCGCAAAAAAGGGAA
TAAGGGCGACACGGAAATGTTGAATACTCATACTCTTCCTTTTTCAATATTATTGAAGCATTTATCAGGG
TTATTGTCTCATGAGCGGATACATATTTGAATGTATTTAGAAAAATAAACAAATAGGGGTTCCGCGCACA
TTTCCCCGAAAAGTGCCACCTGACGTCGA
